Addgene plasmid #53903: COL6A2_pCSdest
Depositing lab: Roger Reeves. Depositing organization: Johns Hopkins University and School of Medicine. Publication: Survey of Human Chromosome 21 Gene Expression Effects on Early Development in Danio rerio. Edie S, Zaghloul NA, Leitch CC, Klinedinst DK, Lebron J, Thole JF, McCallion AS, Katsanis N, Reeves RH. G3 (Bethesda). 2018 Jul 2;8(7):2215-2223. doi: 10.1534/g3.118.200144. PubMed 29760202.
Backbone
  Vector backbone: pCSDest
  Backbone manufacturer: Lawson Lab (Addgene Plasmid 22423)
  Backbone size w/o insert (bp): 4095
  Vector type: Mammalian Expression
Growth in bacteria
  Bacterial resistance: Ampicillin, 100 μg/mL
  Growth temperature: 37°C
  Growth strain: Top10
  Copy number: High Copy
Gene/Insert
  Gene/Insert name: COL6A2
  Species: H. sapiens (human)
  Insert size (bp): 1278
  Entrez Gene: COL6A2 (a.k.a. BTHLM1, PP3610, UCMD1)
  Promoter: SP6 and CMV
  Cloning method: Gateway Cloning
  Sequencing primers: 5′ CMV-F; 3′ EBV-Rev
Terms and licenses: Academic/Nonprofit Terms; Industry Terms
Depositor comments: BC065509
How to cite: COL6A2_pCSdest was a gift from Roger Reeves (Addgene plasmid # 53903 ; http://n2t.net/addgene:53903 ; RRID:Addgene_53903)
