[The description below was written by a language model from this plasmid's Addgene catalogue record.]
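Description:
COL6A2_pCSdest is an expression clone of human COL6A2, which encodes the alpha-2 chain of collagen type VI. The gene was placed in the pCSDest Gateway destination vector by recombinational (Gateway) cloning. The record lists the backbone as about 4.1 kb without insert and classifies it as a mammalian expression vector. It is maintained in E. coli as a high-copy plasmid under ampicillin selection. The origin of replication and other backbone elements are not itemised, because no feature table accompanies the catalogue entry.

The insert is recorded as 1278 bp, and the depositor comment points to a cDNA clone accession as its source. The record does not say whether this is a full-length coding sequence or a shorter isoform or partial clone, and it lists no epitope tags or fusion partners. Two promoters, CMV and SP6, are recorded for the insert. CMV supports direct expression after the plasmid is introduced into vertebrate cells or embryos. SP6 is a phage promoter that allows in vitro transcription of sense mRNA from the same template. This dual arrangement is characteristic of CS2-type vectors, which are widely used to make synthetic mRNA for embryo microinjection.

The associated publication surveyed the effects of expressing human chromosome 21 genes on early zebrafish development. This suggests the plasmid belongs to a set of chromosome 21 gene clones built for overexpression screening in zebrafish embryos. In that setting it would serve to test whether raised COL6A2 dosage perturbs early developmental phenotypes, and it could equally be used for COL6A2 expression in cultured cells.
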