>Addgene plasmid #53903 | COL6A2_pCSdest | addgene partial sequence | sequence record 153799 | CMV-F 5'-CGCAAATGGGCGGTAGGCGTG-3'
ACCGCCATTCTGCCTGGGGACGTCGGAGCAAGCTTGATTTAGGTGACACTATAGAATACAAGCTACTTGT
TCTTTTTGCAGGATCCCATCGATTCGAATTCAAGGATCACAAGTTTGTACAAAAAAGCAGGCACCATGCT
CCAGGGCACCTGCTCCGTGCTCCTGCTCTGGGGAATCCTGGGGGCCATCCAGGCCCAGCAGCAGGAGGTC
ATCTCGCCGGACACTACCGAGAGAAACAACAACTGCCCAGAGAAGACCGACTGCCCCATCCACGTGTACT
TCGTGCTGGACACCTCGGAGAGCGTCACCATGCAGTCCCCCACGGACATCCTGCTCTTCCACATGAAGCA
GTTCGTGCCGCAGTTCATCAGCCAGCTGCAGAACGAGTTCTACCTGGACCAGGTGGCGCTGAGCTGGCGC
TACGGCGGCCTGCACTTCTCTGACCAGGTGGAGGTGTTCAGCCCACCGGGCAGCGACCGGGCCTCCTTCA
TCAAGAACCTGCAGGGCATCAGCTCCTTCCGCCGCGGCACCTTCACCGACTGCGCGCTGGCCAACATGAC
GGAGCAGATCCGGCAGGACCGCAGCAAGGGCACCGTCCACTTCGCCGTGGTCATCACCGACGGCCACGTC
ACCGGCAGCCCCTGCGGGGGCATCAAGCTGCAGGCCGAGCGGGCCCGCGAGGAGGGCATCCGGCTCTTCG
CCGTGGCCCCCAACCAGAACCTGAAGGAGCAGG
