>Addgene plasmid #53903 | COL6A2_pCSdest | addgene partial sequence | sequence record 153800 | EBV-Rev 5'-GTGGTTTGTCCAAACTCATC-3'
ATACGACTCACTATAGTTCTAGAGGCTCGAGAGGATCACCACTTTGTACAAGAAAGCTGGGTTCTAGCAG
ATCCAGCGGATGAAGCGGTCGAAGAAGCCGGGTTGCGCCAGGCTGTCATAGTCCTTCTCGTGGAACACGG
CGGCACGGTCACCCAGGCTGAGCGTGGTGAGCACGTCCATGTCCACGTCGCTGCCCAAGGCCAGCACGGT
GGGTACCACGTTCTGCTTGCGCATGGAGTGCGCCGACTCGTGCAGACTGTCGTTGCCCGTGACGCCGTCC
GTGAGGAACACGAAGGACAGCTCTGCGTGCCTCCGGGCCCCGCCACGCGGGCTGCGCACGATGGCATTGA
TGGCGTGCACCACGCCTGCGCCCACGTGCGAGAAGGAGTTCAGGTATTGCGTGGTCTCCAGCGCCTCGTG
GATGGCCGTGAGGTTGTGGCTCAGCGGGAAGGCCACCTGCTGCTCGCCGGGGCCACCAAACTGCAGCAGC
GCCACGCGTGCGTTGAGAGGGTCGTCGTCCCTCCGGGCCAGCGTCAGCCGCCGCGCCACCTGCTCCACGA
AGCGCCGGGCCTTGTGGAAGTTCTGCTCACCCAGCCGCTCGGAGCCGTCCAGCAGGAAGACGATGTCCAC
GGGCCGCTGCGTGCACTGTGCCACGGACAGCTCTGTTTGGCAGGGAAGGTCTGGGCACACGATCTGAGGG
TCCGGGCAGAGGACGTCCTCCATGTCATCGATGAACTTCTCAGCGACCAGGTCGGAGAACAGCGTCATGT
TGCGCACCTGCTGTGGCTTGTCGCAGGCGATGGAGTAGA
